>Addgene plasmid #226276 | pRS316-SEC18-UWOPS872421 | addgene full sequence | sequence record 450706 | Addgene NGS Result
TTGAGATCCTTTTTTTCTGCGCGTAATCTGCTGCTTGCAAACAAAAAAACCACCGCTACCAGCGGTGGTT
TGTTTGCCGGATCAAGAGCTACCAACTCTTTTTCCGAAGGTAACTGGCTTCAGCAGAGCGCAGATACCAA
ATACTGTTCTTCTAGTGTAGCCGTAGTTAGGCCACCACTTCAAGAACTCTGTAGCACCGCCTACATACCT
CGCTCTGCTAATCCTGTTACCAGTGGCTGCTGCCAGTGGCGATAAGTCGTGTCTTACCGGGTTGGACTCA
AGACGATAGTTACCGGATAAGGCGCAGCGGTCGGGCTGAACGGGGGGTTCGTGCACACAGCCCAGCTTGG
AGCGAACGACCTACACCGAACTGAGATACCTACAGCGTGAGCTATGAGAAAGCGCCACGCTTCCCGAAGG
GAGAAAGGCGGACAGGTATCCGGTAAGCGGCAGGGTCGGAACAGGAGAGCGCACGAGGGAGCTTCCAGGG
GGAAACGCCTGGTATCTTTATAGTCCTGTCGGGTTTCGCCACCTCTGACTTGAGCGTCGATTTTTGTGAT
GCTCGTCAGGGGGGCGGAGCCTATGGAAAAACGCCAGCAACGCGGCCTTTTTACGGTTCCTGGCCTTTTG
CTGGCCTTTTGCTCACATGTTCTTTCCTGCGTTATCCCCTGATTCTGTGGATAACCGTATTACCGCCTTT
GAGTGAGCTGATACCGCTCGCCGCAGCCGAACGACCGAGCGCAGCGAGTCAGTGAGCGAGGAAGCGGAAG
AGCGCCCAATACGCAAACCGCCTCTCCCCGCGCGTTGGCCGATTCATTAATGCAGCTGGCACGACAGGTT
TCCCGACTGGAAAGCGGGCAGTGAGCGCAACGCAATTAATGTGAGTTAGCTCACTCATTAGGCACCCCAG
GCTTTACACTTTATGCTTCCGGCTCGTATGTTGTGTGGAATTGTGAGCGGATAACAATTTCACACAGGAA
ACAGCTATGACCATGATTACGCCAAGCTCGAAATTAACCCTCACTAAAGGGAACAAAAGCTGGTACCGGG
CCCCCCCCCCGGTGGGTGATAATTATGACAGGCAGATTCCAATGACAGAATAAAAGGAAAGGATGCCTTG
GTTTTGATAATTTTATAAAATTTATCACTAAAATATATACCATAGAGGAAAGAACTTGTTCACTAAATCC
TTTCTTATTGGAAGGGATAAAGAATAAAAAAACAAGGACATGAAAAATTTAAAATAATTATGCGGATTGG
GTCATCAACTCAACAAGCTCGTTCACGGGATCTTCATCGTGCCTTGCGGTTTCAATGTTGGTCAAGGTCT
TTTTAATACCGACATTGAAGTTAGGACAGCTCCTCGATAATTCATTAATAACTTTAACTCTACCAGCATC
GTCAAGAAAGTTTGATTCTATCATGACGTTGTTCAATTCATCTAAATTGGTCATATTTGGAACTGCTATC
TCATTGTCGAAGCAACTCAAGATATCCATTTGTTGAAGTACCGAATAAGCTGATGTAGTAGTCATGATCA
ATAAACGACGGTCTTGTGGGGGTTTACGTTTCAATGCAACCTTTAGCATTTGTAAAATGTTATTAGAGAA
TCTTGGACCAATTGGTACCCAATCAACTAGAGTCTCTAACGAATCAATAACAAGAATGTTTAGTGGAGAT
TTATACGCATCTCTGAAAGTGTTATCAATATAGGCAATTTTTGCGCTTTCTGACATGCCTGACAACTCGT
TGGGAGAAATTAACCTGATGAATGGGAATCCAGATTTTAAAGCAATTTCAGCGGCTAAAGCTGTTTTACC
GCTCCCTGCAGGGCCGTGGATTAATAGAGATACTAACCTGGATTTATCACTCTCGCGAACTTGGCGGACG
TAACGGGCTCCGTTCTTCAATATTGAGTTAACTCGTTCGGAATAAAGCATCATTCCACCTTCCACACATG
TTTTCAAATCTTCTTCACTAATCCCAAAAGCGGGAGTAACATCGTTGAGTGCATTTAAAAAGTCTTCTCT
TGTTACTTTAAGTTTTGCTATATCTTTAGTGTTAAGTTTTGTGGCACCTTTCCCGATGTTGACGGTTTTG
TTGATTGCAAAAGAACTTGCACTCTTCACTAAACCCTCAATCTCAGCACCAGAGAAGTTTTTTGTTAATG
CAGCTAACTCAGCTAAGTTAACATCGTCGCTCATCATATTATTTTCCCTCATTTTCTTCGTCTGAATGTC
GAAAATTTGGAGTCTTCCTTTTTCATCGGGTAAATGAATTTCAACTTGGACTTCAAATCTACCTGGACGC
AAAAGAGCACTGTCTATTAAATCTTTACGATTGGTCATACCAATAACCAAAATATTATTCAATTGATCAA
CACCATCCATTTTAGCTAACAATTGATTAACTACATTGTCCCCTACACCAGTACCATCACCTCTTGAACC
TCTCTGCTTGAAAACAGAATCCAGCTCATCGAAAATAATAATATGTAAGGAAGATTCCTCACCCTTGGCC
CTATATTCTGCTTCTGCATCCTTAAATAAATTACGAATGTTTTCTTCTGAAGAACCAACGTACTTACTCA
AAATTTCTGGACCATTGACGATTTTGGGCTCTTTAGCATTCAGCATTGTACCAATCTTTCTTGCAATTAA
GGTCTTACCAGTACCTGGAGGACCGTACAATAGCAAACCTTTAACATGAGAAATACCCAGTTTTTCTATA
ACTGAAGGAGGAAAGATTCGACTTGCAAACGCTCTTCTGAAAATCTTAGTAAACTCTTTATCCAAACCAC
CGACACCCAAATCTTCAAACTTGAAATCCGGTCTGATCACAGCATTTGATCTTGGTCTTAATGAATTTGA
TGATTTCAAATTAACTAAACCATCTCTTCCTTTGAAAAAATTAATTTGTGTTTGTTTTGTCAAAATTCCC
TTTGTCTCTATCCCAGTTGCAACAGCGGAGGTTGGTTCAATATCACCCAAATCGATTGCTTGGACATTTC
TAATTTTTAAGTCAAAGAAATGGCCTTGGAACTCCATGATAAGGTACTGGGTGGGAGAAAATATTTGAGA
TTCGTAGCAACGAACAAATTGTTTGGCTAACTCATCTTGATCGAATACCGTGCTTACCGCCTTACCTCTA
GCTCTGAATGAGATATCTATATCTATTGAACCAAGATACGATTGCTTACCGGAATACTTGAATAAATCAA
ATGCTTTTGCTTGCACGTCTTGATTTAGGGACCAACCACCCCAGGTACGCTGGTTACCGTTAAATCCAAT
GGTTCCCGGTGGAATGTCGTTGGAGTGTCTAGTTGTGAAAACAAATAAATTATCGATAATAATATAAATG
TTATTAGGGAAATCACTTGGTGAGACAGCAGCTACGTTTGCGAGTGCATAGGAGTTATTTGGACAGTTTG
ACACCTTTAAATGGCGTGTACGGGTATCCACGTTTGTCATATCTGGTGGAGTATGATTTGCAGCAGCTTT
TCCAAAACCAGGTATCTTGAACATACTCAATTTATAAAGGTTGAATATACGGTACTATTTGCTGTTATCT
TTGAGAGAAACAACGGTAGTACTTAAAGGCTACGAATAAGCCAATTTCATGAATCTCGAAATTTGGTACG
CCTAACGTATAGTGTGATACCGAATTAACCCATGGGAAATACCTTTTTTTAGTGACGCTACGCTTGTGTA
AAGAGAAAAAAATACTAGGTGACATTTTAGAGAGGGTACTGCAGAAGTATAAAGCGTACTCTGAGTATTA
AAGTGCATTGAATTGAAAATCCTACATCAAATACAAGTAAATAGTACAACCTTTATAAGCAAATGTATTT
AATTAAAGATAAAATATTCAACTATTTAGCGCGCTCATTATTGATTAAGGCGAGGGAGGCTCAAGCTAAA
TGAACTATTGCTACCCATATTGGTATCATCAAAAGCATCATCCATATCCAAAGGATCTAAAGGTTGAGGC
GTTCGCAAAAATAAGGAAGAATCTCCATCATTTTCTGCACCCACTTTGGCGTTTACAGTTGTTGTTGGAT
CCGCTTTTACGTCGTTTTCCAAGTCTTCTTCTGGAAGTATAAACGCGCTTGCGATCGGTTTCTTTTTGTA
TGTGGTACTTATCTTACCAGTAGGAGGTAATCTTGCCTTCGTTGCGGTTTTCTTTGAGACAAACTGATCC
TCTTCTAGTAAAGCGAAAGAATTGTCTTCTGTGGAAGTGATTGAGGCTTTATCATTTGCAGATGACTTGC
TTTGCTTTGCTATATAGGCCTTGGAACGTTCATAATCTTTTTGTAATAGGGGAAGTAGAGTATTCCAGAA
TGAACCAGCATCCACCATACCTTTTGTAATTTTCTTATACACAATGCTGTCTGATTCTTCCGGTTGGATC
TTTTTGGCCTGCACTTTGGTTTCCCCGTCAACAGTTTGAAACTGAGTGGTCAGTAACTGTAATGGAACAG
ATGAACTCAAAACTCCAAACTCCTTTTCTAATCCAAGCTCTCTAAAACCAAAGAAATCTTCACCAGTCAA
TTCGCTGGCAAAGTCACCTGTAAAAAAGCTTTGGCTCTCGTCTTCAAGCACTAGTTCTAGAGCGGCCGCC
ACCGCGGTGGAGCTCCAATTCGCCCTATAGTGAGTCGTATTACAATTCACTGGCCGTCGTTTTACAACGT
CGTGACTGGGAAAACCCTGGCGTTACCCAACTTAATCGCCTTGCAGCACATCCCCCTTTCGCCAGCTGGC
GTAATAGCGAAGAGGCCCGCACCGATCGCCCTTCCCAACAGTTGCGCAGCCTGAATGGCGAATGG
[124 nt withheld, positions 4826-4949]
C
[91 nt withheld, positions 4951-5041]
A
[49 nt withheld, positions 5043-5091]
CCTTTGACGTTGGAGTCCACGTTCTTT
[37 nt withheld, positions 5119-5155]
ACCCTATCTCGGTCTATTCTTTTGATTTATAAGGGATTTTGCCGATTTCGGCCTATTGGTTAAAAAATGA
GCTGATTTAACAAAAATTTAACGCGAATTTTAACAAAATATTAACGCTTACAATTTCCTGATGCGGTATT
TTCTCCTTACGCATCTGTGCGGTATTTCACACCGCATAGGGTAATAACTGATATAATTAAATTGAAGCTC
TAATTTGTGAGTTTAGTATACATGCATTTACTTATAATACAGTTTTTTAGTTTTGCTGGCCGCATCTTCT
CAAATATGCTTCCCAGCCTGCTTTTCTGTAACGTTCACCCTCTACCTTAGCATCCCTTCCCTTTGCAAAT
AGTCCTCTTCCAACAATAATAATGTCAGATCCTGTAGAGACCACATCATCCACGGTTCTATACTGTTGAC
CCAATGCGTCTCCCTTGTCATCTAAACCCACACCGGGTGTCATAATCAACCAATCGTAACCTTCATCTCT
TCCACCCATGTCTCTTTGAGCAATAAAGCCGATAACAAAATCTTTGTCGCTCTTCGCAATGTCAACAGTA
CCCTTAGTATATTCTCCAGTAGATAGGGAGCCCTTGCATGACAATTCTGCTAACATCAAAAGGCCTCTAG
GTTCCTTTGTTACTTCTTCTGCCGCCTGCTTCAAACCGCTAACAATACCTGGGCCCACCACACCGTGTGC
ATTCGTAATGTCTGCCCATTCTGCTATTCTGTATACACCCGCAGAGTACTGCAATTTGACTGTATTACCA
ATGTCAGCAAATTTTCTGTCTTCGAAGAGTAAAAAATTGTACTTGGCGGATAATGCCTTTAGCGGCTTAA
CTGTGCCCTCCATGGAAAAATCAGTCAAGATATCCACATGTGTTTTTAGTAAACAAATTTTGGGACCTAA
TGCTTCAACTAACTCCAGTAATTCCTTGGTGGTACGAACATCCAATGAAGCACACAAGTTTGTTTGCTTT
TCGTGCATGATATTAAATAGCTTGGCAGCAACAGGACTAGGATGAGTAGCAGCACGTTCCTTATATGTAG
CTTTCGACATGATTTATCTTCGTTTCCTGCAGGTTTTTGTTCTGTGCAGTTGGGTTAAGAATACTGGGCA
ATTTCATGTTTCTTCAACACTACATATGCGTATATATACCAATCTAAGTCTGTGCTCCTTCCTTCGTTCT
TCCTTCTGTTCGGAGATTACCGAATCAAAAAAATTTCAAGGAAACCGAAATCAAAAAAAAGAATAAAAAA
AAAATGATGAATTGAAAAGGTGGTATGGTGCACTCTCAGTACAATCTGCTCTGATGCCGCATAGTTAAGC
CAGCCCCGACACCCGCCAACACCCGCTGACGCGCCCTGACGGGCTTGTCTGCTCCCGGCATCCGCTTACA
GACAAGCTGTGACCGTCTCCGGGAGCTGCATGTGTCAGAGGTTTTCACCGTCATCACCGAAACGCGCGAG
ACGAAAGGGCCTCGTGATACGCCTATTTTTATAGGTTAATGTCATGATAATAATGGTTTCTTAGACGGAT
CGCTTGCCTGTAACTTACACGCGCCTCGTATCTTTTAATGATGGAATAATTTGGGAATTTACTCTGTGTT
TATTTATTTTTATGTTTTGTATTTGGATTTTAGAAAGTAAATAAAGAAGGTAGAAGAGTTACGGAATGAA
GAAAAAAAAATAAACAAAGGTTTAAAAAATTTCAACAAAAAGCGTACTTTACATATATATTTATTAGACA
AGAAAAGCAGATTAAATAGATATACATTCGATTAACGATAAGTAAAATGTAAAATCACAGGATTTTCGTG
TGTGGTCTTCTACACAGACAAGATGAAACAATTCGGCATTAATACCTGAGAGCAGGAAGAGCAAGATAAA
AGGTAGTATTTGTTGGCGATCCCCCTAGAGTCTTTTACATCTTCGGAAAACAAAAACTATTTTTTCTTTA
ATTTCTTTTTTTACTTTCTATTTTTAATTTATATATTTATATTAAAAAATTTAAATTATAATTATTTTTA
TAGCACGTGATGAAAAGGACCCAGGTGGCACTTTTCGGGGAAATGTGCGCGGAACCCCTATTTGTTTATT
TTTCTAAATACATTCAAATATGTATCCGCTCATGAGACAATAACCCTGATAAATGCTTCAATAATATTGA
AAAAGGAAGAGTATGAGTATTCAACATTTCCGTGTCGCCCTTATTCCCTTTTTTGCGGCATTTTGCCTTC
CTGTTTTTGCTCACCCAGAAACGCTGGTGAAAGTAAAAGATGCTGAAGATCAGTTGGGTGCACGAGTGGG
TTACATCGAACTGGATCTCAACAGCGGTAAGATCCTTGAGAGTTTTCGCCCCGAAGAACGTTTTCCAATG
ATGAGCACTTTTAAAGTTCTGCTATGTGGCGCGGTATTATCCCGTATTGACGCCGGGCAAGAGCAACTCG
GTCGCCGCATACACTATTCTCAGAATGACTTGGTTGAGTACTCACCAGTCACAGAAAAGCATCTTACGGA
TGGCATGACAGTAAGAGAATTATGCAGTGCTGCCATAACCATGAGTGATAACACTGCGGCCAACTTACTT
CTGACAACGATCGGAGGACCGAAGGAGCTAACCGCTTTTTTGCACAACATGGGGGATCATGTAACTCGCC
TTGATCGTTGGGAACCGGAGCTGAATGAAGCCATACCAAACGACGAGCGTGACACCACGATGCCTGTAGC
AATGGCAACAACGTTGCGCAAACTATTAACTGGCGAACTACTTACTCTAGCTTCCCGGCAACAATTAATA
GACTGGATGGAGGCGGATAAAGTTGCAGGACCACTTCTGCGCTCGGCCCTTCCGGCTGGCTGGTTTATTG
CTGATAAATCTGGAGCCGGTGAGCGTGGGTCTCGCGGTATCATTGCAGCACTGGGGCCAGATGGTAAGCC
CTCCCGTATCGTAGTTATCTACACGACGGGGAGTCAGGCAACTATGGATGAACGAAATAGACAGATCGCT
GAGATAGGTGCCTCACTGATTAAGCATTGGTAACTGTCAGACCAAGTTTACTCATATATACTTTAGATTG
ATTTAAAACTTCATTTTTAATTTAAAAGGATCTAGGTGAAGATCCTTTTTGATAATCTCATGACCAAAAT
CCCTTAACGTGAGTTTTCGTTCCACTGAGCGTCAGACCCCGTAGAAAAGATCAAAGGATCTTC
Features (pLannotate 1.2.2; 20 found; start..end, strand, type, name):
      1..589     +  rep_origin     ori: high-copy-number ColE1/pMB1/pBR322/pUC origin of replication
    772..864     +  CDS            lacI (fragment): lac repressor; lacI; The lac repressor binds to the lac operator to inhibit transcription in E. coli. This inhibition can be relieved by adding lactose or isopropyl-β-D-thiogalactopyranoside (IPTG).
    877..898     +  protein_bind   CAP binding site: CAP binding activates transcription in the presence of cAMP. E. coli catabolite activator protein
    913..943     +  promoter       lac promoter: promoter for the E. coli lac operon
    951..967     +  protein_bind   lac operator: The lac repressor binds to the lac operator to inhibit transcription in E. coli. This inhibition can be relieved by adding lactose or isopropyl-β-D-thiogalactopyranoside (IPTG). lac repressor encoded by lacI
   1012..1030    +  promoter       T3 promoter: promoter for bacteriophage T3 RNA polymerase
   1251..3524    -  CDS            SEC18: SEC18_YEAST - Experimental evidence at protein level: Swiss-Prot protein existence level 1. Required for vesicle-mediated transport. Catalyzes the fusion of transport vesicles within the Golgi cisternae. Is also required for transport from the endoplasmic reticulum to the Golgi stack. Seems to function as a fusion protein required for the delivery of cargo proteins to all compartments of the Golgi stack independent of vesicle origin. From Saccharomyces cerevisiae (strain ATCC 204508 / S288c) (Baker's yeast).
   3891..4595    -  CDS            SPT7 (fragment): SPT7_YEAST - Experimental evidence at protein level: Swiss-Prot protein existence level 1. Functions as component of the transcription regulatory histone acetylation (HAT) complexes SAGA, SALSA and SLIK. SAGA is involved in RNA polymerase II-dependent transcriptional regulation of approximately 10% of yeast genes. At the promoters, SAGA is required for recruitment of the basal transcription machinery. It influences RNA polymerase II transcriptional activity through different activities such as TBP interaction (SPT3, SPT8 and SPT20) and promoter selectivity, interaction with transcription activ
   4599..4635    -  misc_feature   MCS (fragment): pBluescript multiple cloning site
   4644..4662    -  promoter       T7 promoter: promoter for bacteriophage T7 RNA polymerase
   4665..4822    +  CDS            lacZα (fragment): LacZα fragment of β-galactosidase; lacZ fragment
   4826..5254    +  rep_origin     f1 ori (sequence partly withheld): f1 bacteriophage origin of replication; arrow indicates direction of (+) strand synthesis
   5282..5333    -  misc_feature   bom (fragment): basis of mobility region from pBR322
   5412..6215    -  CDS            URA3: orotidine-5'-phosphate decarboxylase, required for uracil biosynthesis; S. cerevisiae URA3; yeast auxotrophic marker, counterselectable with 5-fluoroorotic acid (5-FOA)
   6216..6431    -  promoter       URA3 promoter: S. cerevisiae URA3
   6439..6488    -  misc_feature   bom (fragment): basis of mobility region from pBR322
   6590..6625    -  CDS            rop (fragment): Rop protein, which maintains plasmids at low copy number; rop
   6693..7196    -  misc_feature   CEN/ARS: S. cerevisiae CEN6 centromere fused to an autonomously replicating sequence
   7233..7337    +  promoter       AmpR promoter: bla
   7338..8198    +  CDS            AmpR: β-lactamase; bla; confers resistance to ampicillin, carbenicillin, and related antibiotics
