[The description below was written by a language model from this plasmid's Addgene catalogue record and pLannotate feature annotations shown in this document.]
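Description:
pRS316-SEC18-UWOPS872421 is a yeast–E. coli shuttle plasmid built on the pRS316 backbone, a centromeric vector for Saccharomyces cerevisiae. In bacteria it replicates from a high-copy ColE1/pUC-type origin and is selected with ampicillin through the β-lactamase gene. In yeast the CEN6/ARS element provides autonomous replication and stable segregation at low copy number. The URA3 marker, with its own promoter, allows selection in ura3 strains on medium lacking uracil and counterselection on 5-fluoroorotic acid, so the plasmid can be deliberately lost. The backbone also retains an f1 origin for single-stranded DNA production, along with the pBluescript-derived lac promoter/operator, lacZα remnant and flanking T3 and T7 promoters around the cloning site.

The insert is a genomic fragment carrying SEC18 (YBR080C) as found in the natural yeast isolate UWOPS87-2421, expressed from its native promoter rather than a heterologous one. SEC18 encodes a protein required for vesicle-mediated transport, acting in vesicle fusion within the Golgi and in ER-to-Golgi traffic. The full coding sequence lies on the reverse strand, between the T3 and T7 promoters. The annotated fragment of the SPT7 coding sequence upstream of it is consistent with neighbouring chromosomal sequence having been cloned along with the SEC18 promoter region. The total sequenced size of about 8.4 kb is consistent with a roughly 3.5 kb genomic insert in the 4.9 kb backbone.

The associated study examines how well genetic suppression interactions are conserved across diverse yeast isolates. The plasmid fits that context as a way to supply a strain-specific SEC18 allele at near-native levels, for example in complementation or plasmid-shuffling experiments, although the record does not describe specific assays.
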