Addgene plasmid #226276: pRS316-SEC18-UWOPS872421
Purpose: Plasmid expressing the SEC18 allele from UWOPS87-2421, under control of its native promoter
Depositing lab: Jolanda Van Leeuwen. Depositing organization: Universite de Lausanne (UNIL). Publication: Genetic suppression interactions are highly conserved across genetically diverse yeast isolates. Paltenghi C, van Leeuwen J. G3 (Bethesda). 2025 Mar 3:jkaf047. doi: 10.1093/g3journal/jkaf047. PubMed 40037589.
Backbone
  Vector backbone: pRS316
  Backbone manufacturer: Sikorski and Hieter, 1989, Genetics
  Backbone size w/o insert (bp): 4887
  Vector type: Yeast Expression
  Selectable markers: URA3
Growth in bacteria
  Bacterial resistance: Ampicillin, 100 μg/mL
  Growth temperature: 37°C
  Growth strain: DH5alpha
  Copy number: High Copy
Gene/Insert
  Gene/Insert name: SEC18 (alt name: YBR080C)
  Species: S. cerevisiae (budding yeast)
  Entrez Gene: SEC18 (a.k.a. YBR080C, ANU4)
  Cloning method: Other
Terms and licenses: Academic/Nonprofit Terms; Industry Terms: Not Available to Industry
Depositor comments: Please visit https://doi.org/10.1101/2024.08.28.610086 for bioRxiv preprint.
How to cite: pRS316-SEC18-UWOPS872421 was a gift from Jolanda Van Leeuwen (Addgene plasmid # 226276 ; http://n2t.net/addgene:226276 ; RRID:Addgene_226276)
